>Addgene plasmid #31415 | Ube2e3 | addgene partial sequence | sequence record 37981 | Gal4-AD 5'-AATACCACTACAATGGAT-3'
CCCACCAAACCCAAAAAAAGAGATCTCTATGGCTTACCCATACGATGTTCCAGATTACGCTAGCTTGGGT
GGTCATATGGCCATGGAGGCCGGATCTACAAGTTTGTACAAAAAAGCAGGCTCCGCGGCCGCCCCCTTCA
CCATGTCCAGTGATAGGCAAAGGTCCGATGATGAGAGCCCCAGCACCAGCAGTGGCAGTTCAGATGCGGA
CCAGCGAGACCCAGCCGCTCCAGAGCCTGAAGAACAAGAGGAAAGAAAACCTTCTGCCACCCAGCAGAAG
AAAAACACCAAACTCTCTAGCAAAACCACTGCTAAGTTATCCACTAGTGCTAAAAGAATTCAGAAGGAGC
TAGCTGAAATAACCCTTGATCCTCCTCCTAATTGCAGTGCTGGGCCTAAAGGAGATAACATTTATGAATG
GAGATCAACTATACTTGGTCCACCGGGTTCTGTATATGAAGGTGGTGTGTTTTTTCTGGATATCACATTT
TCATCAGATTATCCATTTAAGCCACCAAAGGTTACTTTCCGCACCAGAATCTATCACTGCAACATCAACA
GTCAGGGAGTCATCTGTCTGGACATCCTTAAAGACAACTGGAGTCCCGCTTTGACTATTTCAAAGGTTTT
GCTGTCTATTTGTTCCCTTTTGACAGACTGCAACCCTGCGGATCCTCTGGTTGGAAGCATAGCCACTCAG
TATTTGACCAACAGAGCAGAACACGACAGGATAGCCAGACAGTGGACCAAGAGATACGCAACATAA
