[The description below was written by a language model from this plasmid's Addgene catalogue record.]
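Description:
Ube2e3 is a yeast expression plasmid built on the pACT2 backbone (about 8.1 kb without insert), a commercial yeast two-hybrid "prey" vector. It carries a human UBE2E3 insert, encoding the ubiquitin-conjugating (E2) enzyme also known as UbcH9, UbcM2 or UBCE4, recorded as roughly 400 bp and introduced by restriction enzyme cloning. The record lists an N-terminal HA epitope tag supplied by the backbone, and the use of a GAL4 activation domain sequencing primer is consistent with the standard pACT2 design, in which the cloned open reading frame is expressed as a fusion to the GAL4 activation domain with the HA tag available for immunodetection of the fusion protein. The stated insert size is somewhat short for a full-length E2 coding sequence, and the record does not say whether the whole protein or only a portion is present.

In bacteria the plasmid is selected with ampicillin; its copy number is listed as unknown. The record does not state the yeast promoter, yeast origin of replication or auxotrophic marker, and no feature table is provided, so these elements can only be assumed to be those of the parental pACT2 vector.

The associated publication concerns how interactions between E2 enzymes and the BRCA1 RING domain determine whether monoubiquitin or particular polyubiquitin chain linkages are made. This suggests the construct served as a two-hybrid prey for testing the E2 against a RING-containing bait fused to a DNA-binding domain, where an interaction reconstitutes GAL4 activity and switches on reporter genes, although the record does not state this purpose.
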