Addgene plasmid #31415: Ube2e3
Depositing lab: Rachel Klevit. Depositing organization: University of Washington. Publication: E2-BRCA1 RING interactions dictate synthesis of mono- or specific polyubiquitin chain linkages. Christensen DE, Brzovic PS, Klevit RE. Nat Struct Mol Biol. 2007 Oct . 14(10):941-8. 10.1038/nsmb1295 PubMed 17873885.
Backbone
  Vector backbone: pACT2
  Backbone manufacturer: Clonetech
  Backbone size w/o insert (bp): 8100
  Vector type: Yeast Expression
Growth in bacteria
  Bacterial resistance: Ampicillin, 100 μg/mL
  Growth temperature: 37°C
  Growth strain: DH5alpha
  Copy number: Unknown
Gene/Insert
  Gene/Insert name: Ubiquitin Conjugating Enzyme (alt name: UbcH9, UbcM2, UBCE4)
  Species: H. sapiens (human)
  Insert size (bp): 400
  Entrez Gene: UBE2E3 (a.k.a. UBCH9, UbcM2)
  Tag / fusion protein: HA (N terminal on backbone)
  Cloning method: Restriction Enzyme
  Sequencing primers: 5′ GAL4 AD
Terms and licenses: Academic/Nonprofit Terms; Industry Terms: Not Available to Industry
How to cite: Ube2e3 was a gift from Rachel Klevit (Addgene plasmid # 31415 ; http://n2t.net/addgene:31415 ; RRID:Addgene_31415)
